Addgene plasmid #227962: pENTR-B/c
Purpose: Entry plasmid with a ccdB cassette flanked with two inverted BsaI restriction sites. Allows the high throughput cloning of cloning inserts flanked with compatible 4-nt overhangs.
Depositing lab: Alberto Carbonell. Depositing organization: Instituto de Biologia Molecular y Celular de Plantas. Publication: Syn-tasiR-VIGS: virus-based targeted RNAi in plants by synthetic trans-acting small interfering RNAs derived from minimal precursors. Cisneros AE, Alarcia A, Llorens-Gamez JJ, Puertes A, Juarez-Molina M, Primc A, Carbonell A. Nucleic Acids Res. 2025 Feb 27;53(5):gkaf183. doi: 10.1093/nar/gkaf183. PubMed 40105245.
Backbone
  Vector backbone: pENTR
  Backbone size w/o insert (bp): 2581
  Total vector size (bp): 4050
Growth in bacteria
  Bacterial resistance: Chloramphenicol and Kanamycin, 25 & 50 μg/mL
  Growth temperature: 37°C
  Growth strain: ccdB Survival
  Copy number: High Copy
Gene/Insert
  Gene/Insert name: B/c (alt name: BsaI-ccdB)
  Insert size (bp): 1469
  Promoter: None
  Cloning method: Golden Gate
  Sequencing primers: 5′ M13-Forward; 3′ M13-Reverse
Terms and licenses: Academic/Nonprofit Terms; Industry Terms: Not Available to Industry
Depositor comments: Please visit https://doi.org/10.1101/2024.12.18.629176 for bioRxiv preprint.
How to cite: pENTR-B/c was a gift from Alberto Carbonell (Addgene plasmid # 227962 ; http://n2t.net/addgene:227962 ; RRID:Addgene_227962)
