[The description below was written by a language model from this plasmid's Addgene catalogue record and pLannotate feature annotations shown in this document.]
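Description:
pENTR-B/c is a Gateway entry vector of about 4.05 kb, built on a pENTR backbone and designed as a receiver for high-throughput Golden Gate-style cloning in E. coli. It replicates from a high-copy ColE1/pUC-type origin and carries a kanamycin resistance gene (aph(3')-Ia) on the backbone. The backbone also contains rrnB T1 and T2 transcription terminators upstream of the cloning region, which shield it from read-through transcription, along with a T7 promoter and M13 primer sites used for sequencing. The short lacI and lacZα fragments in the annotation appear to be vestigial backbone remnants.

The roughly 1.5 kb insert, called B/c (BsaI-ccdB), lies between the attL1 and attL2 recombination sites. According to the record, it is a ccdB cassette flanked by two inverted BsaI sites. The feature table shows that the cassette holds the ccdB toxin gene, a ccdA fragment, and a chloramphenicol acetyltransferase gene with part of its own promoter and a lac UV5 promoter. Because CcdB poisons DNA gyrase, the intact plasmid must be maintained in a ccdB-tolerant strain, where it is selected with both chloramphenicol and kanamycin.

BsaI digestion releases the cassette and leaves defined 4-nt overhangs, so inserts with compatible ends can be ligated in directionally. In standard strains only recombinants that have lost ccdB survive, which gives strong counter-selection against uncut vector. No promoter is provided for the insert; the attL sites allow the cloned fragment to be moved into destination vectors by an LR reaction. The associated publication concerns synthetic trans-acting siRNA precursors for virus-based RNAi in plants, suggesting that such precursors are the intended inserts.
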