Features (pLannotate 1.2.2; 14 found; start..end, strand, type, name):
    121..213     +  CDS            lacI (fragment): lac repressor; lacI; The lac repressor binds to the lac operator to inhibit transcription in E. coli. This inhibition can be relieved by adding lactose or isopropyl-β-D-thiogalactopyranoside (IPTG).
    268..295     -  terminator     rrnB T2 terminator: transcription terminator T2 from the E. coli rrnB gene
    427..470     +  terminator     rrnB T1 terminator: Escherichia coli rrnB; transcription terminator T1 from the E. coli rrnB gene
    517..553     -  CDS            lacZα (fragment): LacZα fragment of β-galactosidase; lacZ fragment
    569..668     +  protein_bind   attL2: mutant version of attL; recombination site for the Gateway® LR reaction LR Clonase™
    739..1041    -  CDS            ccdB: CCDB_ECOLI - Also known as G, letB, letD. Experimental evidence at protein level: Swiss-Prot protein existence level 1. Toxic component of a type II toxin-antitoxin (TA) system, functioning in plasmid maintainence. Responsible for the post- segregational killing (PSK) of plasmid-free cells, also referred to as a plasmid addiction system. Half-life of over 2 hours. Cell killing by CcdB is accompanied by filamentation, defects in chromosome and plasmid segregation, defects in cell division, formation of anucleate cells, decreased DNA synthesis and plasmid loss. Interferes with the activity of DN
   1046..1204    -  CDS            ccdA (fragment): CCDA_ECO57 - Also known as H, letA. Experimental evidence at protein level: Swiss-Prot protein existence level 1. Antitoxin component of a type II toxin-antitoxin (TA) system which inhibits the post-segregational killing (PSK) of plasmid-free cells, also referred to as a plasmid addiction system. Binds to and blocks the activity of CcdB; will also remove bound CcdB protein from the CcdB-GyrA complex by forming a CcdA-CcdB complex, a process termed rejuvenation. Functions as a transcriptional corepressor for the ccdAB operon, repression also requires CcdB (By similarity). From Escherichia coli
   1386..2042    -  CDS            cat: CAT_ECOLX - Experimental evidence at protein level: Swiss-Prot protein existence level 1. This enzyme is an effector of chloramphenicol resistance in bacteria. From Escherichia coli. This protein is used as a marker in many commonly used cloning vectors, such as pACYC184.
   2043..2072    -  promoter       cat promoter (fragment): promoter of the E. coli cat gene encoding chloramphenicol acetyltransferase
   2096..2126    -  promoter       lac UV5 promoter: E. coli lac promoter with an "up" mutation
   2174..2273    -  protein_bind   attL1: mutant version of attL; recombination site for the Gateway® LR reaction LR Clonase™
   2291..2309    -  promoter       T7 promoter: promoter for bacteriophage T7 RNA polymerase
   2443..3252    +  CDS            KanR: aminoglycoside phosphotransferase; aph(3')-Ia; confers resistance to kanamycin in bacteria or G418 (Geneticin®) in eukaryotes
   3399..3987    +  rep_origin     ori: high-copy-number ColE1/pMB1/pBR322/pUC origin of replication
>Addgene plasmid #227962 | pENTR-B/c | addgene full sequence | sequence record 454806 | Addgene NGS Result
CTTTCCTGCGTTATCCCCTGATTCTGTGGATAACCGTATTACCGCCTTTGAGTGAGCTGATACCGCTCGC
CGCAGCCGAACGACCGAGCGCAGCGAGTCAGTGAGCGAGGAAGCGGAAGAGCGCCCAATACGCAAACCGC
CTCTCCCCGCGCGTTGGCCGATTCATTAATGCAGCTGGCACGACAGGTTTCCCGACTGGAAAGCGGGCAG
TGAGCGCAACGCAATTAATACGCGTACCGCTAGCCAGGAAGAGTTTGTAGAAACGCAAAAAGGCCATCCG
TCAGGATGGCCTTCTGCTTAGTTTGATGCCTGGCAGTTTATGGCGGGCGTCCTGCCCGCCACCCTCCGGG
CCGTTGCTTCACAACGTTCAAATCCGCTCCCGGCGGATTTGTCCTACTCAGGAGAGCGTTCACCGACAAA
CAACAGATAAAACGAAAGGCCCAGTCTTCCGACTGAGCCTTTCGTTTTATTTGATGCCTGGCAGTTCCCT
ACTCTCGCGTTAACGCTAGCATGGATGTTTTCCCAGTCACGACGTTGTAAAACGACGGCCAGTCTTAAGC
TCGGGCCCCAAATAATGATTTTATTTTGACTGATAGTGACCTGTTCGTTGCAACAAATTGATAAGCAATG
CTTTCTTATAATGCCAACTTTGTACAAGAAAGCTGGGTCGGCGCGCCCACCCTTAATGTGAGACCGTCGA
GGTGCAGACTGGCTGTGTATAAGGGAGCCTGACATTTATATTCCCCAGAACATCAGGTTAATGGCGTTTT
TGATGTCATTTTCGCGGTGGCTGAGATCAGCCACTTCTTCCCCGATAACGGAAACCGGCACACTGGCCAT
ATCGGTGGTCATCATGCGCCAGCTTTCATCCCCGATATGCACCACCGGGTAAAGTTCACGGGAGACTTTA
TCTGACAGCAGACGTGCACTGGCCAGGGGGATCACCATCCGTCGGCCGGGCGTGTCAATAATATCACTCT
GTACATCCACAAACAGACGATAACGGCTCTCTCTTTTATAGGTGTAAACCTTAAACTGCATTTCACCAGC
CCCTGTTCTCGTCAGCAAAAGAGCCGTTCATTTCAATAAACCGGGCGACCTCAGCCATCCCTTCCTGATT
TTCCGCTTTCCAGCGTTCGGCACGCAGACGACGGGCTTCATTCTGCATGGTTGTGCTTACCAGACCGGAG
ATATTGACATCATATATGCCTTGAGCAACTGATAGCTGTCGCTGTCAACTGTCACTGTAATACGCTGCTT
CATAGCATACCTCTTTTTGACATACTTCGGGTATACATATCAGTATATATTCTTATACCGCAAAAATCAG
CGCGCAAATACGCATACTGTTATCTGGCTTTTAGTAAGCCGGCTCCACGCGTTTACGCCCCGCCCTGCCA
CTCATCGCAGTACTGTTGTAATTCATTAAGCATTCTGCCGACATGGAAGCCATCACAAACGGCATGATGA
ACCTGAATCGCCAGCGGCATCAGCACCTTGTCGCCTTGCGTATAATATTTGCCCATGGTGAAAACGGGGG
CGAAGAAGTTGTCCATATTGGCCACGTTTAAATCAAAACTGGTGAAACTCACCCAGGGATTGGCTGAGAC
GAAAAACATATTCTCAATAAACCCTTTAGGGAAATAGGCCAGGTTTTCACCGTAACACGCCACATCTTGC
GAATATATGTGTAGAAACTGCCGGAAATCGTCGTGGTATTCACTCCAGAGCGATGAAAACGTTTCAGTTT
GCTCATGGAAAACGGTGTAACAAGGGTGAACACTATCCCATATCACCAGCTCACCGTCTTTCATTGCCAT
ACGGAACTCCGGATGAGCATTCATCAGGCGGGCAAGAATGTGAATAAAGGCCGGATAAAACTTGTGCTTA
TTTTTCTTTACGGTCTTTAAAAAGGCCGTAATATCCAGCTGAACGGTCTGGTTATAGGTACATTGAGCAA
CTGACTGAAATGCCTCAAAATGTTCTTTACGATGCCATTGGGATATATCAACGGTGGTATATCCAGTGAT
TTTTTTCTCCATTTTAGCTTCCTTAGCTCCTGAAAATCTCGACGGCTCCTAACTCAAAATCCACACATTA
TACGAGCCGGAAGCATAAAGTGTAAAGCCTGGGGTGCCTAATGGTCTCTTACAGGTGAAGGGGGCGGCCG
CGGAGCCTGCTTTTTTGTACAAAGTTGGCATTATAAAAAAGCATTGCTCATCAATTTGTTGCAACGAACA
GGTCACTATCAGTCAAAATAAAATCATTATTTGCCATCCAGCTGATATCCCCTATAGTGAGTCGTATTAC
ATGGTCATAGCTGTTTCCTGGCAGCTCTGGCCCGTGTCTCAAAATCTCTGATGTTACATTGCACAAGATA
AAAATATATCATCATGAACAATAAAACTGTCTGCTTACATAAACAGTAATACAAGGGGTGTTATGAGCCA
TATTCAACGGGAAACGTCGAGGCCGCGATTAAATTCCAACATGGATGCTGATTTATATGGGTATAAATGG
GCTCGCGATAATGTCGGGCAATCAGGTGCGACAATCTATCGCTTGTATGGGAAGCCCGATGCGCCAGAGT
TGTTTCTGAAACATGGCAAAGGTAGCGTTGCCAATGATGTTACAGATGAGATGGTCAGACTAAACTGGCT
GACGGAATTTATGCCTCTTCCGACCATCAAGCATTTTATCCGTACTCCTGATGATGCATGGTTACTCACC
ACTGCGATCCCCGGAAAAACAGCATTCCAGGTATTAGAAGAATATCCTGATTCAGGTGAAAATATTGTTG
ATGCGCTGGCAGTGTTCCTGCGCCGGTTGCATTCGATTCCTGTTTGTAATTGTCCTTTTAACAGCGATCG
CGTATTTCGTCTCGCTCAGGCGCAATCACGAATGAATAACGGTTTGGTTGATGCGAGTGATTTTGATGAC
GAGCGTAATGGCTGGCCTGTTGAACAAGTCTGGAAAGAAATGCATAAACTTTTGCCATTCTCACCGGATT
CAGTCGTCACTCATGGTGATTTCTCACTTGATAACCTTATTTTTGACGAGGGGAAATTAATAGGTTGTAT
TGATGTTGGACGAGTCGGAATCGCAGACCGATACCAGGATCTTGCCATCCTATGGAACTGCCTCGGTGAG
TTTTCTCCTTCATTACAGAAACGGCTTTTTCAAAAATATGGTATTGATAATCCTGATATGAATAAATTGC
AGTTTCATTTGATGCTCGATGAGTTTTTCTAATCAGAATTGGTTAATTGGTTGTAACACTGGCAGAGCAT
TACGCTGACTTGACGGGACGGCGCAAGCTCATGACCAAAATCCCTTAACGTGAGTTACGCGTCGTTCCAC
TGAGCGTCAGACCCCGTAGAAAAGATCAAAGGATCTTCTTGAGATCCTTTTTTTCTGCGCGTAATCTGCT
GCTTGCAAACAAAAAAACCACCGCTACCAGCGGTGGTTTGTTTGCCGGATCAAGAGCTACCAACTCTTTT
TCCGAAGGTAACTGGCTTCAGCAGAGCGCAGATACCAAATACTGTTCTTCTAGTGTAGCCGTAGTTAGGC
CACCACTTCAAGAACTCTGTAGCACCGCCTACATACCTCGCTCTGCTAATCCTGTTACCAGTGGCTGCTG
CCAGTGGCGATAAGTCGTGTCTTACCGGGTTGGACTCAAGACGATAGTTACCGGATAAGGCGCAGCGGTC
GGGCTGAACGGGGGGTTCGTGCACACAGCCCAGCTTGGAGCGAACGACCTACACCGAACTGAGATACCTA
CAGCGTGAGCTATGAGAAAGCGCCACGCTTCCCGAAGGGAGAAAGGCGGACAGGTATCCGGTAAGCGGCA
GGGTCGGAACAGGAGAGCGCACGAGGGAGCTTCCAGGGGGAAACGCCTGGTATCTTTATAGTCCTGTCGG
GTTTCGCCACCTCTGACTTGAGCGTCGATTTTTGTGATGCTCGTCAGGGGGGCGGAGCCTATGGAAAAAC
GCCAGCAACGCGGCCTTTTTACGGTTCCTGGCCTTTTGCTGGCCTTTTGCTCACATGTT
